Addgene plasmid #58443: pUAST YFP Rab2 CA
Purpose: expression of drosophila YFP-Rab2 constitutively active mutant
Depositing lab: Matthew Scott. Depositing organization: Stanford University. Publication: Thirty-one flavors of Drosophila rab proteins. Zhang J, Schulze KL, Hiesinger PR, Suyama K, Wang S, Fish M, Acar M, Hoskins RA, Bellen HJ, Scott MP. Genetics. 2007 Jun;176(2):1307-22. Epub 2007 Apr 3. 10.1534/genetics.106.066761 PubMed 17409086.
Backbone
  Vector backbone: pUAST
  Vector type: Insect Expression
Growth in bacteria
  Bacterial resistance: Ampicillin, 100 μg/mL
  Growth temperature: 37°C
  Growth strain: DH5alpha
  Copy number: Unknown
Gene/Insert
  Gene/Insert name: Rab2
  Species: D. melanogaster (fly)
  Mutation: Q65L (constitutive active)
  Entrez Gene: Rab2 (a.k.a. Dmel_CG3269, CG3269, DRAB2, DRab2, DmRab2, Dmel\CG3269, Drab2, O18333, rab2)
  Promoter: GAL4
  Tag / fusion protein: YFP (N terminal on backbone)
  Cloning method: Gateway Cloning
  Sequencing primers: 5′ EGFP-C; 3′ SV40pA-R
Terms and licenses: Academic/Nonprofit Terms; Industry Terms: Not Available to Industry
How to cite: pUAST YFP Rab2 CA was a gift from Matthew Scott (Addgene plasmid # 58443 ; http://n2t.net/addgene:58443 ; RRID:Addgene_58443)
