[The description below was written by a language model from this plasmid's Addgene catalogue record.]
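Description:
pUAST YFP Rab2 CA is an insect expression plasmid built on the pUAST backbone, the standard Drosophila vector for GAL4/UAS-driven transgene expression. It is propagated in E. coli under ampicillin selection; the record lists the copy number as unknown and does not include a feature table, so the origin of replication and other backbone elements are not itemised. pUAST vectors in general carry P-element ends and a mini-white eye-colour marker for germline transformation of flies, but these parts are not explicitly listed here.

The insert is the Drosophila melanogaster Rab2 gene (CG3269), encoding a small GTPase of the Rab family, which regulates membrane trafficking. It carries the Q65L substitution, annotated as constitutively active; mutations of this type in Rab proteins typically impair GTP hydrolysis and lock the protein in its GTP-bound, active state. The coding sequence was introduced by Gateway recombination downstream of a YFP tag supplied by the backbone, giving an N-terminally YFP-tagged Rab2 fusion. The promoter field reads "GAL4", meaning that expression is GAL4-responsive through the vector's UAS elements, so the fusion is produced only in cells or tissues where a GAL4 driver is present. The use of an SV40 polyA reverse sequencing primer suggests an SV40 polyadenylation signal following the insert.

The construct is intended for tissue-specific expression of fluorescent, constitutively active Rab2 in flies or fly cells. This allows the localisation of the active GTPase to be visualised and the consequences of Rab2 gain of function to be tested. It belongs to a broader collection of tagged Drosophila Rab variants.
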