>Addgene plasmid #58443 | pUAST YFP Rab2 CA | addgene partial sequence | sequence record 91845 | SV40pA-R 5'-GAAATTTGTGATGCTATTGC-3'
AACAAGTTAACAACAACAATTGCATTCATTTTATGTTTCAGGTTCAGGGGGAGGTGTGGGAGGTTTTTTA
AAGCAAGTAAAACCTCTACAAATGTGGTATGGCTGATTATGATCTCTAGTCAAGGCACTATACATCAAAT
ATTTTTCCATAATTTTCTTGTATAGCAGTGCAGCTTTTTCCTTTGTGGTGTAAATAGCAAAGCAAGCAAG
AGTTCTATTACTAAACACAGCATGACTCAAAAAACTTAGCAATTCTGAAGGAAAGTCCTTGGGGTCTTCT
ACCTTTCTCTTCTTTTTTGGAGGAGTAGAATGTTGAGAGTCAGCAGTAGCCTCATCATCACTAGATGGCA
TTTCTTCTGAGCAAAACAGGTTTTCCTCATTAAAGGCATTCCACCACTGCTCCCATTCATCAGTTCCATA
GGTTGGAATCTAAAATACACAAACAATTAGAATCAGTAGTTTAACACATTATACACTTAAAAATTTTATA
TTTACCTTAGAGCTTTAAATCTCTGTAGGTAGTTTGTCCAATTATGTCACACCACAGAAGTAAGGTTCCT
TCACAAAGATCCTCTAGAGGATCATCAACCACTTTGTACAAGAAAGCTGGGTTCTAGCAGCAGCCACTGT
TTGCTGCTCCAGCTGCTCCTCCGGCTCCTGGGAGCGACGGGTTTGTGGGGGAGTGCTGTTGGCCGATCTT
AATGCCGTTTGCCTCATTGTTGATGTCGAAGA
