>Addgene plasmid #58443 | pUAST YFP Rab2 CA | addgene partial sequence | sequence record 92070 | EGFP-C 5'-CATGGTCCTGCTGGAGTTCGTG-3'
TCAGATCTCGAGCTCAAGCTTCGAATTCTGCAGTCGACGGTACCGCGGGCCCGGGATCATCAACAAGTTT
GTACAAAAAAGCAGGCTTAATGTCCTACGCGTACTTGTTCAAATACATCATTATCGGAGACACAGGCGTG
GGCAAGTCCTGTCTGCTGCTCCAGTTCACGGACAAGCGATTCCAGCCGGTGCACGACCTGACCATTGGCG
TGGAGTTCGGAGCACGCATGATCACCATCGACGGCAAGCAGATCAAGCTTCAAATCTGGGACACGGCTGG
GCTGGAGGCTTTCAGATCTATCACACGCTCTTATTACCGCGGAGCTGCTGGCGCCTTGCTGGTGTACGAC
ATCACGCGACGGGAGACCTTCAACCACCTGACCACCTGGCTGGAGGATGCGCGTCAGCACTCGAACTCGA
ACATGGTCATTATGCTGATAGGCAACAAGAGCGATTTGGATTCGCGGCGTGAGGTGAAGAAAGAGGAGGG
CGAGGCCTTCGCCCGCGAGCACGGACTGGTCTTCATGGAGACTTCTGCGCGCACAGCTGCCAACGTAGAG
GAGGCATTCATAAATACGGCCAAAGAGATTTACGAGAAGATCCAGGAAGGTGTCTTCGACATCAACAATG
AGGCAAACGGCATTAAGATCGGCCAACAGCACTCCCCCACAAACCCGTCGCTCCCAGGAGCCGGAGGAGC
AGCTGGAGCAGCAAACAGTGGCTGCTGCTAGAACCCAGCTTTCTTGTACAAAGTGGTTGATGATCCTCTA
GAGGATCTTTGTGAA
